>Addgene plasmid #139659 | pORANGE GFP-Grin1 KI #3 | addgene full sequence | sequence record 291900 | Addgene NGS Result
AACGCCAGCAACGCGGCCTTTTTACGGTTCCTGGCCTTTTGCTGGCCTTTTGCTCACATGTGAGGGCCTA
TTTCCCATGATTCCTTCATATTTGCATATACGATACAAGGCTGTTAGAGAGATAATTGGAATTAATTTGA
CTGTAAACACAAAGATATTAGTACAAAATACGTGACGTAGAAAGTAATAATTTCTTGGGTAGTTTGCAGT
TTTAAAATTATGTTTTAAAATGGACTATCATATGCTTACCGTAACTTGAAAGTATTTCGATTTCTTGGCT
TTATATATCTTGTGGAAAGGACGAAACACCGCTTGGGGTCGCAGGCGGCGCGTTTTAGAGCTAGAAATAG
CAAGTTAAAATAAGGCTAGTCCGTTATCAACTTGAAAAAGTGGCACCGAGTCGGTGCTTTTTTGTTTTAG
AGCTAGAAATAGCAAGTTAAAATAAGGCTAGTCCGTTTTTAGCGCGTGCGCCAATTCTGCAGACAAATGG
CTCTAGAAGCTTCTTGGGGTCGCAGGCGGCGCTGGCAGCTAGCGGGGTGAGCAAGGGCGAGGAGCTGTTC
ACCGGGGTGGTGCCCATCCTGGTCGAGCTGGACGGCGACGTAAACGGCCACAAGTTCAGCGTGTCCGGCG
AGGGCGAGGGCGATGCCACCTACGGCAAGCTGACCCTGAAGTTCATCTGCACCACCGGCAAGCTGCCCGT
GCCCTGGCCCACCCTCGTGACCACCCTGACCTACGGCGTGCAGTGCTTCAGCCGCTACCCCGACCACATG
AAGCAGCACGACTTCTTCAAGTCCGCCATGCCCGAAGGCTACGTCCAGGAGCGCACCATCTTCTTCAAGG
ACGACGGCAACTACAAGACCCGCGCCGAGGTGAAGTTCGAGGGCGACACCCTGGTGAACCGCATCGAGCT
GAAGGGCATCGACTTCAAGGAGGACGGCAACATCCTGGGGCACAAGCTGGAGTACAACTACAACAGCCAC
AACGTCTATATCATGGCCGACAAGCAGAAGAACGGCATCAAGGTGAACTTCAAGATCCGCCACAACATCG
AGGACGGCAGCGTGCAGCTCGCCGACCACTACCAGCAGAACACCCCCATCGGCGACGGCCCCGTGCTGCT
GCCCGACAACCACTACCTGAGCACCCAGTCCGCCCTGAGCAAAGACCCCAACGAGAAGCGCGATCACATG
GTCCTGCTGGAGTTCGTGACCGCCGCCGGGATCACTCTCGGCATGGACGAGCTGTACTCTAGGGGAAGCG
CTTCCTTGGGGTCGCAGGCGGCGCTGGCTCGAGGATCCTAGGACGCGTCCTAGGACGCGTCCAGAGGTAC
CCGTTACATAACTTACGGTAAATGGCCCGCCTGGCTGACCGCCCAACGACCCCCGCCCATTGACGTCAAT
AGTAACGCCAATAGGGACTTTCCATTGACGTCAATGGGTGGAGTATTTACGGTAAACTGCCCACTTGGCA
GTACATCAAGTGTATCATATGCCAAGTACGCCCCCTATTGACGTCAATGACGGTAAATGGCCCGCCTGGC
ATTGTGCCCAGTACATGACCTTATGGGACTTTCCTACTTGGCAGTACATCTACGTATTAGTCATCGCTAT
TACCATGGTCGAGGTGAGCCCCACGTTCTGCTTCACTCTCCCCATCTCCCCCCCCTCCCCACCCCCAATT
TTGTATTTATTTATTTTTTAATTATTTTGTGCAGCGATGGGGGCGGGGGGGGGGGGGGGGCGCGCGCCAG
GCGGGGCGGGGCGGGGCGAGGGGCGGGGCGGGGCGAGGCGGAGAGGTGCGGCGGCAGCCAATCAGAGCGG
CGCGCTCCGAAAGTTTCCTTTTATGGCGAGGCGGCGGCGGCGGCGGCCCTATAAAAAGCGAAGCGCGCGG
CGGGCGGGAGTCGCTGCGCGCTGCCTTCGCCCCGTGCCCCGCTCCGCCGCCGCCTCGCGCCGCCCGCCCC
GGCTCTGACTGACCGCGTTACTCCCACAGGTGAGCGGGCGGGACGGCCCTTCTCCTCCGGGCTGTAATTA
GCTGAGCAAGAGGTAAGGGTTTAAGGGATGGTTGGTTGGTGGGGTATTAATGTTTAATTACCTGGAGCAC
CTGCCTGAAATCACTTTTTTTCAGGTTGGACCGGTGCCACCATGTACCCATACGATGTTCCAGATTACGC
TTCGCCGAAGAAAAAGCGCAAGGTCGAAGCGTCCGACAAGAAGTACAGCATCGGCCTGGACATCGGCACC
AACTCTGTGGGCTGGGCCGTGATCACCGACGAGTACAAGGTGCCCAGCAAGAAATTCAAGGTGCTGGGCA
ACACCGACCGGCACAGCATCAAGAAGAACCTGATCGGAGCCCTGCTGTTCGACAGCGGCGAAACAGCCGA
GGCCACCCGGCTGAAGAGAACCGCCAGAAGAAGATACACCAGACGGAAGAACCGGATCTGCTATCTGCAA
GAGATCTTCAGCAACGAGATGGCCAAGGTGGACGACAGCTTCTTCCACAGACTGGAAGAGTCCTTCCTGG
TGGAAGAGGATAAGAAGCACGAGCGGCACCCCATCTTCGGCAACATCGTGGACGAGGTGGCCTACCACGA
GAAGTACCCCACCATCTACCACCTGAGAAAGAAACTGGTGGACAGCACCGACAAGGCCGACCTGCGGCTG
ATCTATCTGGCCCTGGCCCACATGATCAAGTTCCGGGGCCACTTCCTGATCGAGGGCGACCTGAACCCCG
ACAACAGCGACGTGGACAAGCTGTTCATCCAGCTGGTGCAGACCTACAACCAGCTGTTCGAGGAAAACCC
CATCAACGCCAGCGGCGTGGACGCCAAGGCCATCCTGTCTGCCAGACTGAGCAAGAGCAGACGGCTGGAA
AATCTGATCGCCCAGCTGCCCGGCGAGAAGAAGAATGGCCTGTTCGGAAACCTGATTGCCCTGAGCCTGG
GCCTGACCCCCAACTTCAAGAGCAACTTCGACCTGGCCGAGGATGCCAAACTGCAGCTGAGCAAGGACAC
CTACGACGACGACCTGGACAACCTGCTGGCCCAGATCGGCGACCAGTACGCCGACCTGTTTCTGGCCGCC
AAGAACCTGTCCGACGCCATCCTGCTGAGCGACATCCTGAGAGTGAACACCGAGATCACCAAGGCCCCCC
TGAGCGCCTCTATGATCAAGAGATACGACGAGCACCACCAGGACCTGACCCTGCTGAAAGCTCTCGTGCG
GCAGCAGCTGCCTGAGAAGTACAAAGAGATTTTCTTCGACCAGAGCAAGAACGGCTACGCCGGCTACATT
GACGGCGGAGCCAGCCAGGAAGAGTTCTACAAGTTCATCAAGCCCATCCTGGAAAAGATGGACGGCACCG
AGGAACTGCTCGTGAAGCTGAACAGAGAGGACCTGCTGCGGAAGCAGCGGACCTTCGACAACGGCAGCAT
CCCCCACCAGATCCACCTGGGAGAGCTGCACGCCATTCTGCGGCGGCAGGAAGATTTTTACCCATTCCTG
AAGGACAACCGGGAAAAGATCGAGAAGATCCTGACCTTCCGCATCCCCTACTACGTGGGCCCTCTGGCCA
GGGGAAACAGCAGATTCGCCTGGATGACCAGAAAGAGCGAGGAAACCATCACCCCCTGGAACTTCGAGGA
AGTGGTGGACAAGGGCGCTTCCGCCCAGAGCTTCATCGAGCGGATGACCAACTTCGATAAGAACCTGCCC
AACGAGAAGGTGCTGCCCAAGCACAGCCTGCTGTACGAGTACTTCACCGTGTATAACGAGCTGACCAAAG
TGAAATACGTGACCGAGGGAATGAGAAAGCCCGCCTTCCTGAGCGGCGAGCAGAAAAAGGCCATCGTGGA
CCTGCTGTTCAAGACCAACCGGAAAGTGACCGTGAAGCAGCTGAAAGAGGACTACTTCAAGAAAATCGAG
TGCTTCGACTCCGTGGAAATCTCCGGCGTGGAAGATCGGTTCAACGCCTCCCTGGGCACATACCACGATC
TGCTGAAAATTATCAAGGACAAGGACTTCCTGGACAATGAGGAAAACGAGGACATTCTGGAAGATATCGT
GCTGACCCTGACACTGTTTGAGGACAGAGAGATGATCGAGGAACGGCTGAAAACCTATGCCCACCTGTTC
GACGACAAAGTGATGAAGCAGCTGAAGCGGCGGAGATACACCGGCTGGGGCAGGCTGAGCCGGAAGCTGA
TCAACGGCATCCGGGACAAGCAGTCCGGCAAGACAATCCTGGATTTCCTGAAGTCCGACGGCTTCGCCAA
CAGAAACTTCATGCAGCTGATCCACGACGACAGCCTGACCTTTAAAGAGGACATCCAGAAAGCCCAGGTG
TCCGGCCAGGGCGATAGCCTGCACGAGCACATTGCCAATCTGGCCGGCAGCCCCGCCATTAAGAAGGGCA
TCCTGCAGACAGTGAAGGTGGTGGACGAGCTCGTGAAAGTGATGGGCCGGCACAAGCCCGAGAACATCGT
GATCGAAATGGCCAGAGAGAACCAGACCACCCAGAAGGGACAGAAGAACAGCCGCGAGAGAATGAAGCGG
ATCGAAGAGGGCATCAAAGAGCTGGGCAGCCAGATCCTGAAAGAACACCCCGTGGAAAACACCCAGCTGC
AGAACGAGAAGCTGTACCTGTACTACCTGCAGAATGGGCGGGATATGTACGTGGACCAGGAACTGGACAT
CAACCGGCTGTCCGACTACGATGTGGACCATATCGTGCCTCAGAGCTTTCTGAAGGACGACTCCATCGAC
AACAAGGTGCTGACCAGAAGCGACAAGAACCGGGGCAAGAGCGACAACGTGCCCTCCGAAGAGGTCGTGA
AGAAGATGAAGAACTACTGGCGGCAGCTGCTGAACGCCAAGCTGATTACCCAGAGAAAGTTCGACAATCT
GACCAAGGCCGAGAGAGGCGGCCTGAGCGAACTGGATAAGGCCGGCTTCATCAAGAGACAGCTGGTGGAA
ACCCGGCAGATCACAAAGCACGTGGCACAGATCCTGGACTCCCGGATGAACACTAAGTACGACGAGAATG
ACAAGCTGATCCGGGAAGTGAAAGTGATCACCCTGAAGTCCAAGCTGGTGTCCGATTTCCGGAAGGATTT
CCAGTTTTACAAAGTGCGCGAGATCAACAACTACCACCACGCCCACGACGCCTACCTGAACGCCGTCGTG
GGAACCGCCCTGATCAAAAAGTACCCTAAGCTGGAAAGCGAGTTCGTGTACGGCGACTACAAGGTGTACG
ACGTGCGGAAGATGATCGCCAAGAGCGAGCAGGAAATCGGCAAGGCTACCGCCAAGTACTTCTTCTACAG
CAACATCATGAACTTTTTCAAGACCGAGATTACCCTGGCCAACGGCGAGATCCGGAAGCGGCCTCTGATC
GAGACAAACGGCGAAACCGGGGAGATCGTGTGGGATAAGGGCCGGGATTTTGCCACCGTGCGGAAAGTGC
TGAGCATGCCCCAAGTGAATATCGTGAAAAAGACCGAGGTGCAGACAGGCGGCTTCAGCAAAGAGTCTAT
CCTGCCCAAGAGGAACAGCGATAAGCTGATCGCCAGAAAGAAGGACTGGGACCCTAAGAAGTACGGCGGC
TTCGACAGCCCCACCGTGGCCTATTCTGTGCTGGTGGTGGCCAAAGTGGAAAAGGGCAAGTCCAAGAAAC
TGAAGAGTGTGAAAGAGCTGCTGGGGATCACCATCATGGAAAGAAGCAGCTTCGAGAAGAATCCCATCGA
CTTTCTGGAAGCCAAGGGCTACAAAGAAGTGAAAAAGGACCTGATCATCAAGCTGCCTAAGTACTCCCTG
TTCGAGCTGGAAAACGGCCGGAAGAGAATGCTGGCCTCTGCCGGCGAACTGCAGAAGGGAAACGAACTGG
CCCTGCCCTCCAAATATGTGAACTTCCTGTACCTGGCCAGCCACTATGAGAAGCTGAAGGGCTCCCCCGA
GGATAATGAGCAGAAACAGCTGTTTGTGGAACAGCACAAGCACTACCTGGACGAGATCATCGAGCAGATC
AGCGAGTTCTCCAAGAGAGTGATCCTGGCCGACGCTAATCTGGACAAAGTGCTGTCCGCCTACAACAAGC
ACCGGGATAAGCCCATCAGAGAGCAGGCCGAGAATATCATCCACCTGTTTACCCTGACCAATCTGGGAGC
CCCTGCCGCCTTCAAGTACTTTGACACCACCATCGACCGGAAGAGGTACACCAGCACCAAAGAGGTGCTG
GACGCCACCCTGATCCACCAGAGCATCACCGGCCTGTACGAGACACGGATCGACCTGTCTCAGCTGGGAG
GCGACAGCCCCAAGAAGAAGAGAAAGGTGGAGGCCAGCTAAGAATTCTAACTAGAGCTCGCTGATCAGCC
TCGACTGTGCCTTCTAGTTGCCAGCCATCTGTTGTTTGCCCCTCCCCCGTGCCTTCCTTGACCCTGGAAG
GTGCCACTCCCACTGTCCTTTCCTAATAAAATGAGGAAATTGCATCGCATTGTCTGAGTAGGTGTCATTC
TATTCTGGGGGGTGGGGTGGGGCAGGACAGCAAGGGGGAGGATTGGGAAGAGAATAGCAGGCATGCTGGG
GAGCGGCCGCAGGAACCCCTAGTGATGGAGTTGGCCACTCCCTCTCTGCGCGCTCGCTCGCTCACTGAGG
CCGGGCGACCAAAGGTCGCCCGACGCCCGGGCTTTGCCCGGGCGGCCTCAGTGAGCGAGCGAGCGCGCAG
CTGCCTGCAGGGGCGCCTGATGCGGTATTTTCTCCTTACGCATCTGTGCGGTATTTCACACCGCATA
[95 nt withheld, positions 6788-6882]
T
[46 nt withheld, positions 6884-6929]
C
[141 nt withheld, positions 6931-7071]
CCTTTGACGTTGGAGTCCACGTTCTTT
[37 nt withheld, positions 7099-7135]
ACTCTATCTCGGGCTATTCTTTTGATTTATAAGGGATTTTGCCGATTTCGGTCTATTGGTTAAAAAATGA
GCTGATTTAACAAAAATTTAACGCGAATTTTAACAAAATATTAACGTTTACAATTTTATGGTGCACTCTC
AGTACAATCTGCTCTGATGCCGCATAGTTAAGCCAGCCCCGACACCCGCCAACACCCGCTGACGCGCCCT
GACGGGCTTGTCTGCTCCCGGCATCCGCTTACAGACAAGCTGTGACCGTCTCCGGGAGCTGCATGTGTCA
GAGGTTTTCACCGTCATCACCGAAACGCGCGAGACGAAAGGGCCTCGTGATACGCCTATTTTTATAGGTT
AATGTCATGATAATAATGGTTTCTTAGACGTCAGGTGGCACTTTTCGGGGAAATGTGCGCGGAACCCCTA
TTTGTTTATTTTTCTAAATACATTCAAATATGTATCCGCTCATGAGACAATAACCCTGATAAATGCTTCA
ATAATATTGAAAAAGGAAGAGTATGAGTATTCAACATTTCCGTGTCGCCCTTATTCCCTTTTTTGCGGCA
TTTTGCCTTCCTGTTTTTGCTCACCCAGAAACGCTGGTGAAAGTAAAAGATGCTGAAGATCAGTTGGGTG
CACGAGTGGGTTACATCGAACTGGATCTCAACAGCGGTAAGATCCTTGAGAGTTTTCGCCCCGAAGAACG
TTTTCCAATGATGAGCACTTTTAAAGTTCTGCTATGTGGCGCGGTATTATCCCGTATTGACGCCGGGCAA
GAGCAACTCGGTCGCCGCATACACTATTCTCAGAATGACTTGGTTGAGTACTCACCAGTCACAGAAAAGC
ATCTTACGGATGGCATGACAGTAAGAGAATTATGCAGTGCTGCCATAACCATGAGTGATAACACTGCGGC
CAACTTACTTCTGACAACGATCGGAGGACCGAAGGAGCTAACCGCTTTTTTGCACAACATGGGGGATCAT
GTAACTCGCCTTGATCGTTGGGAACCGGAGCTGAATGAAGCCATACCAAACGACGAGCGTGACACCACGA
TGCCTGTAGCAATGGCAACAACGTTGCGCAAACTATTAACTGGCGAACTACTTACTCTAGCTTCCCGGCA
ACAATTAATAGACTGGATGGAGGCGGATAAAGTTGCAGGACCACTTCTGCGCTCGGCCCTTCCGGCTGGC
TGGTTTATTGCTGATAAATCTGGAGCCGGTGAGCGTGGAAGCCGCGGTATCATTGCAGCACTGGGGCCAG
ATGGTAAGCCCTCCCGTATCGTAGTTATCTACACGACGGGGAGTCAGGCAACTATGGATGAACGAAATAG
ACAGATCGCTGAGATAGGTGCCTCACTGATTAAGCATTGGTAACTGTCAGACCAAGTTTACTCATATATA
CTTTAGATTGATTTAAAACTTCATTTTTAATTTAAAAGGATCTAGGTGAAGATCCTTTTTGATAATCTCA
TGACCAAAATCCCTTAACGTGAGTTTTCGTTCCACTGAGCGTCAGACCCCGTAGAAAAGATCAAAGGATC
TTCTTGAGATCCTTTTTTTCTGCGCGTAATCTGCTGCTTGCAAACAAAAAAACCACCGCTACCAGCGGTG
GTTTGTTTGCCGGATCAAGAGCTACCAACTCTTTTTCCGAAGGTAACTGGCTTCAGCAGAGCGCAGATAC
CAAATACTGTTCTTCTAGTGTAGCCGTAGTTAGGCCACCACTTCAAGAACTCTGTAGCACCGCCTACATA
CCTCGCTCTGCTAATCCTGTTACCAGTGGCTGCTGCCAGTGGCGATAAGTCGTGTCTTACCGGGTTGGAC
TCAAGACGATAGTTACCGGATAAGGCGCAGCGGTCGGGCTGAACGGGGGGTTCGTGCACACAGCCCAGCT
TGGAGCGAACGACCTACACCGAACTGAGATACCTACAGCGTGAGCTATGAGAAAGCGCCACGCTTCCCGA
AGGGAGAAAGGCGGACAGGTATCCGGTAAGCGGCAGGGTCGGAACAGGAGAGCGCACGAGGGAGCTTCCA
GGGGGAAACGCCTGGTATCTTTATAGTCCTGTCGGGTTTCGCCACCTCTGACTTGAGCGTCGATTTTTGT
GATGCTCGTCAGGGGGGCGGAGCCTATGGAAA
Features (pLannotate 1.2.2; 19 found; start..end, strand, type, name):
     62..302     +  promoter       U6 promoter: RNA polymerase III promoter for human U6 snRNA
    332..407     +  misc_RNA       gRNA scaffold: guide RNA scaffold for the Streptococcus pyogenes CRISPR/Cas9 system
    414..457     +  misc_RNA       gRNA scaffold (fragment): guide RNA scaffold for the Streptococcus pyogenes CRISPR/Cas9 system
    537..1247    +  CDS            EGFP: EGFP is a basic (constitutively fluorescent) green fluorescent protein published in 1996, derived from Aequorea victoria. It is reported to be a rapidly-maturing weak dimer with moderate acid sensitivity.
   1332..1617    +  enhancer       CMV enhancer: human cytomegalovirus immediate early enhancer; contains an 18-bp deletion relative to the standard CMV enhancer
   1619..1896    +  promoter       chicken β-actin promoter: No description available
   1897..2124    +  intron         hybrid intron: hybrid between chicken β-actin (CBA) and minute virus of mice (MMV) introns (Gray et al., 2011)
   2145..2172    +  CDS            3xHA (fragment): three tandem HA epitope tags
   2205..3806    +  CDS            Cas9(N): N-terminal portion of Streptococcus pyogenes Cas9 (Zetsche et al., 2015)
   3807..6305    +  CDS            Cas9(C): C-terminal portion of Streptococcus pyogenes Cas9 (Zetsche et al., 2015)
   6375..6486    +  polyA_signal   bGH poly(A) signal: bovine growth hormone polyadenylation signal
   6591..6731    +  repeat_region  AAV2 ITR: inverted terminal repeat of adeno-associated virus serotype 2 inverted
   6736..6787    -  misc_feature   bom (fragment): basis of mobility region from pBR322
   6806..7261    +  rep_origin     f1 ori (sequence partly withheld): f1 bacteriophage origin of replication; arrow indicates direction of (+) strand synthesis
   7262..7311    -  misc_feature   bom (fragment): basis of mobility region from pBR322
   7413..7448    -  CDS            rop (fragment): Rop protein, which maintains plasmids at low copy number; rop
   7543..7647    +  promoter       AmpR promoter: bla
   7648..8508    +  CDS            AmpR: β-lactamase; bla; confers resistance to ampicillin, carbenicillin, and related antibiotics
   8679..9267    +  rep_origin     ori: high-copy-number ColE1/pMB1/pBR322/pUC origin of replication
