[The description below was written by a language model from this plasmid's Addgene catalogue record and pLannotate feature annotations shown in this document.]
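Description:
pORANGE GFP-Grin1 KI #3 is a mammalian expression plasmid built on the pORANGE backbone for CRISPR/Cas9-mediated knock-in tagging of an endogenous neuronal protein. It is designed to insert GFP into the rat Grin1 gene so that the NMDA receptor subunit GluN1 carries an N-terminal tag, with the insertion recorded at amino acid position A20. In bacteria it is maintained as a high-copy plasmid through a ColE1/pUC-type origin and selected with ampicillin via the β-lactamase gene. An f1 phage origin is also present.

All components needed for editing are combined on the one plasmid. A human U6 RNA polymerase III promoter drives a guide RNA against the Grin1 target site, fused to the Streptococcus pyogenes Cas9 scaffold. Downstream lies an EGFP coding sequence with no promoter of its own, which serves as the donor. It becomes expressed only after integration into the genomic locus, so fluorescence reports GluN1 made from its native gene at endogenous levels. The feature table does not annotate the sequences flanking the donor, so the release and integration mechanism cannot be read from it.

A Cbh promoter (CMV enhancer, chicken β-actin promoter and hybrid intron) then drives S. pyogenes Cas9. The annotator splits Cas9 into two contiguous segments that together form a continuous coding region, preceded by an HA tag fragment and terminated by a bGH polyadenylation signal. A single AAV2 inverted terminal repeat is annotated after the polyA signal. With only one repeat detected, the record does not support AAV packaging.

The sequenced record is 9,267 nt, somewhat shorter than the listed backbone size. The plasmid is "#3" of a series, presumably one of several knock-in designs for this gene.
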