Addgene plasmid #139659: pORANGE GFP-Grin1 KI #3
Purpose: Endogenous tagging of GluN1: N-terminal (amino acid position: A20)
Depositing lab: Harold MacGillavry. Depositing organization: Utrecht University. Publication: ORANGE: A CRISPR/Cas9-based genome editing toolbox for epitope tagging of endogenous proteins in neurons. Willems J, de Jong APH, Scheefhals N, Mertens E, Catsburg LAE, Poorthuis RB, de Winter F, Verhaagen J, Meye FJ, MacGillavry HD. PLoS Biol. 2020 Apr 10;18(4):e3000665. doi: 10.1371/journal.pbio.3000665. PubMed 32275651.
Backbone
  Vector backbone: pORANGE
  Backbone size w/o insert (bp): 9667
  Vector type: Mammalian Expression
Growth in bacteria
  Bacterial resistance: Ampicillin, 100 μg/mL
  Growth temperature: 37°C
  Growth strain: DH5alpha
  Copy number: High Copy
Gene/Insert
  Gene/Insert name: gRNA and GFP donor
  gRNA/shRNA sequence: CTTGGGGTCGCAGGCGGCGC
  Species: R. norvegicus (rat)
  Promoter: U6 and Cbh
  Cloning method: Restriction Enzyme; 5′ cloning site Unknown (unknown if destroyed)
  Sequencing primers: 5′ aaggctgttagagagataattggaa; 3′ cgggccatttaccgtaagtt
Terms and licenses: Academic/Nonprofit Terms; Industry Terms: Not Available to Industry
How to cite: pORANGE GFP-Grin1 KI #3 was a gift from Harold MacGillavry (Addgene plasmid # 139659 ; http://n2t.net/addgene:139659 ; RRID:Addgene_139659)
